>Addgene plasmid #73932 | pZY101 | depositor full sequence | sequence record 139928 | pZY101 sequence 8825 bps
AGTACTTTGATCCAACCCCTCCGCTGCTATAGTGCAGTCGGCTTCTGACGTTCAGTGCAGCCGTCTTCTG
AAAACGACATGTCGCACAAGTCCTAAGTTACGCGACAGGCTGCCGCCCTGCCCTTTTCCTGGCGTTTTCT
TGTCGCGTGTTTTAGTCGCATAAAGTAGAATACTTGCGACTAGAACCGGAGACATTACGCCATGAACAAG
AGCGCCGCCGCTGGCCTGCTGGGCTATGCCCGCGTCAGCACCGACGACCAGGACTTGACCAACCAACGGG
CCGAACTGCACGCGGCCGGCTGCACCAAGCTGTTTTCCGAGAAGATCACCGGCACCAGGCGCGACCGCCC
GGAGCTGGCCAGGATGCTTGACCACCTACGCCCTGGCGACGTTGTGACAGTGACCAGGCTAGACCGCCTG
GCCCGCAGCACCCGCGACCTACTGGACATTGCCGAGCGCATCCAGGAGGCCGGCGCGGGCCTGCGTAGCC
TGGCAGAGCCGTGGGCCGACACCACCACGCCGGCCGGCCGCATGGTGTTGACCGTGTTCGCCGGCATTGC
CGAGTTCGAGCGTTCCCTAATCATCGACCGCACCCGGAGCGGGCGCGAGGCCGCCAAGGCCCGAGGCGTG
AAGTTTGGCCCCCGCCCTACCCTCACCCCGGCACAGATCGCGCACGCCCGCGAGCTGATCGACCAGGAAG
GCCGCACCGTGAAAGAGGCGGCTGCACTGCTTGGCGTGCATCGCTCGACCCTGTACCGCGCACTTGAGCG
CAGCGAGGAAGTGACGCCCACCGAGGCCAGGCGGCGCGGTGCCTTCCGTGAGGACGCATTGACCGAGGCC
GACGCCCTGGCGGCCGCCGAGAATGAACGCCAAGAGGAACAAGCATGAAACCGCACCAGGACGGCCAGGA
CGAACCGTTTTTCATTACCGAAGAGATCGAGGCGGAGATGATCGCGGCCGGGTACGTGTTCGAGCCGCCC
GCGCACGTCTCAACCGTGCGGCTGCATGAAATCCTGGCCGGTTTGTCTGATGCCAAGCTGGCGGCCTGGC
CGGCCAGCTTGGCCGCTGAAGAAACCGAGCGCCGCCGTCTAAAAAGGTGATGTGTATTTGAGTAAAACAG
CTTGCGTCATGCGGTCGCTGCGTATATGATGCGATGAGTAAATAAACAAATACGCAAGGGGAACGCATGA
AGGTTATCGCTGTACTTAACCAGAAAGGCGGGTCAGGCAAGACGACCATCGCAACCCATCTAGCCCGCGC
CCTGCAACTCGCCGGGGCCGATGTTCTGTTAGTCGATTCCGATCCCCAGGGCAGTGCCCGCGATTGGGCG
GCCGTGCGGGAAGATCAACCGCTAACCGTTGTCGGCATCGACCGCCCGACGATTGACCGCGACGTGAAGG
CCATCGGCCGGCGCGACTTCGTAGTGATCGACGGAGCGCCCCAGGCGGCGGACTTGGCTGTGTCCGCGAT
CAAGGCAGCCGACTTCGTGCTGATTCCGGTGCAGCCAAGCCCTTACGACATATGGGCCACCGCCGACCTG
GTGGAGCTGGTTAAGCAGCGCATTGAGGTCACGGATGGAAGGCTACAAGCGGCCTTTGTCGTGTCGCGGG
CGATCAAAGGCACGCGCATCGGCGGTGAGGTTGCCGAGGCGCTGGCCGGGTACGAGCTGCCCATTCTTGA
GTCCCGTATCACGCAGCGCGTGAGCTACCCAGGCACTGCCGCCGCCGGCACAACCGTTCTTGAATCAGAA
CCCGAGGGCGACGCTGCCCGCGAGGTCCAGGCGCTGGCCGCTGAAATTAAATCAAAACTCATTTGAGTTA
ATGAGGTAAAGAGAAAATGAGCAAAAGCACAAACACGCTAAGTGCCGGCCGTCCGAGCGCACGCAGCAGC
AAGGCTGCAACGTTGGCCAGCCTGGCAGACACGCCAGCCATGAAGCGGGTCAACTTTCAGTTGCCGGCGG
AGGATCACACCAAGCTGAAGATGTACGCGGTACGCCAAGGCAAGACCATTACCGAGCTGCTATCTGAATA
CATCGCGCAGCTACCAGAGTAAATGAGCAAATGAATAAATGAGTAGATGAATTTTAGCGGCTAAAGGAGG
CGGCATGGAAAATCAAGAACAACCAGGCACCGACGCCGTGGAATGCCCCATGTGTGGAGGAACGGGCGGT
TGGCCAGGCGTAAGCGGCTGGGTTGTCTGCCGGCCCTGCAATGGCACTGGAACCCCCAAGCCCGAGGAAT
CGGCGTGACGGTCGCAAACCATCCGGCCCGGTACAAATCGGCGCGGCGCTGGGTGATGACCTGGTGGAGA
AGTTGAAGGCCGCGCAGGCCGCCCAGCGGCAACGCATCGAGGCAGAAGCACGCCCCGGTGAATCGTGGCA
AGCGGCCGCTGATCGAATCCGCAAAGAATCCCGGCAACCGCCGGCAGCCGGTGCGCCGTCGATTAGGAAG
CCGCCCAAGGGCGACGAGCAACCAGATTTTTTCGTTCCGATGCTCTATGACGTGGGCACCCGCGATAGTC
GCAGCATCATGGACGTGGCCGTTTTCCGTCTGTCGAAGCGTGACCGACGAGCTGGCGAGGTGATCCGCTA
CGAGCTTCCAGACGGGCACGTAGAGGTTTCCGCAGGGCCGGCCGGCATGGCCAGTGTGTGGGATTACGAC
CTGGTACTGATGGCGGTTTCCCATCTAACCGAATCCATGAACCGATACCGGGAAGGGAAGGGAGACAAGC
CCGGCCGCGTGTTCCGTCCACACGTTGCGGACGTACTCAAGTTCTGCCGGCGAGCCGATGGCGGAAAGCA
GAAAGACGACCTGGTAGAAACCTGCATTCGGTTAAACACCACGCACGTTGCCATGCAGCGTACGAAGAAG
GCCAAGAACGGCCGCCTGGTGACGGTATCCGAGGGTGAAGCCTTGATTAGCCGCTACAAGATCGTAAAGA
GCGAAACCGGGCGGCCGGAGTACATCGAGATCGAGCTAGCTGATTGGATGTACCGCGAGATCACAGAAGG
CAAGAACCCGGACGTGCTGACGGTTCACCCCGATTACTTTTTGATCGATCCCGGCATCGGCCGTTTTCTC
TACCGCCTGGCACGCCGCGCCGCAGGCAAGGCAGAAGCCAGATGGTTGTTCAAGACGATCTACGAACGCA
GTGGCAGCGCCGGAGAGTTCAAGAAGTTCTGTTTCACCGTGCGCAAGCTGATCGGGTCAAATGACCTGCC
GGAGTACGATTTGAAGGAGGAGGCGGGGCAGGCTGGCCCGATCCTAGTCATGCGCTACCGCAACCTGATC
GAGGGCGAAGCATCCGCCGGTTCCTAATGTACGGAGCAGATGCTAGGGCAAATTGCCCTAGCAGGGGAAA
AAGGTCGAAAAGGTCTCTTTCCTGTGGATAGCACGTACATTGGGAACCCAAAGCCGTACATTGGGAACCG
GAACCCGTACATTGGGAACCCAAAGCCGTACATTGGGAACCGGTCACACATGTAAGTGACTGATATAAAA
GAGAAAAAAGGCGATTTTTCCGCCTAAAACTCTTTAAAACTTATTAAAACTCTTAAAACCCGCCTGGCCT
GTGCATAACTGTCTGGCCAGCGCACAGCCGAAGAGCTGCAAAAAGCGCCTACCCTTCGGTCGCTGCGCTC
CCTACGCCCCGCCGCTTCGCGTCGGCCTATCGCGGCCGCTGGCCGCTCAAAAATGGCTGGCCTACGGCCA
GGCAATCTACCAGGGCGCGGACAAGCCGCGCCGTCGCCACTCGACCGCCGGCGCCCACATCAAGGCACCC
TGCCTCGCGCGTTTCGGTGATGACGGTGAAAACCTCTGACACATGCAGCTCCCGGAGACGGTCACAGCTT
GTCTGTAAGCGGATGCCGGGAGCAGACAAGCCCGTCAGGGCGCGTCAGCGGGTGTTGGCGGGTGTCGGGG
CGCAGCCATGACCCAGTCACGTAGCGATAGCGGAGTGTATACTGGCTTAACTATGCGGCATCAGAGCAGA
TTGTACTGAGAGTGCACCATATGCGGTGTGAAATACCGCACAGATGCGTAAGGAGAAAATACCGCATCAG
GCGCTCTTCCGCTTCCTCGCTCACTGACTCGCTGCGCTCGGTCGTTCGGCTGCGGCGAGCGGTATCAGCT
CACTCAAAGGCGGTAATACGGTTATCCACAGAATCAGGGGATAACGCAGGAAAGAACATGTGAGCAAAAG
GCCAGCAAAAGGCCAGGAACCGTAAAAAGGCCGCGTTGCTGGCGTTTTTCCATAGGCTCCGCCCCCCTGA
CGAGCATCACAAAAATCGACGCTCAAGTCAGAGGTGGCGAAACCCGACAGGACTATAAAGATACCAGGCG
TTTCCCCCTGGAAGCTCCCTCGTGCGCTCTCCTGTTCCGACCCTGCCGCTTACCGGATACCTGTCCGCCT
TTCTCCCTTCGGGAAGCGTGGCGCTTTCTCATAGCTCACGCTGTAGGTATCTCAGTTCGGTGTAGGTCGT
TCGCTCCAAGCTGGGCTGTGTGCACGAACCCCCCGTTCAGCCCGACCGCTGCGCCTTATCCGGTAACTAT
CGTCTTGAGTCCAACCCGGTAAGACACGACTTATCGCCACTGGCAGCAGCCACTGGTAACAGGATTAGCA
GAGCGAGGTATGTAGGCGGTGCTACAGAGTTCTTGAAGTGGTGGCCTAACTACGGCTACACTAGAAGGAC
AGTATTTGGTATCTGCGCTCTGCTGAAGCCAGTTACCTTCGGAAAAAGAGTTGGTAGCTCTTGATCCGGC
AAACAAACCACCGCTGGTAGCGGTGGTTTTTTTGTTTGCAAGCAGCAGATTACGCGCAGAAAAAAAGGAT
CTCAAGAAGATCCTTTGATCTTTTCTACGGGGTCTGACGCTCAGTGGAACGAAAACTCACGTTAAGGGAT
TTTGGTCATGCATGATATATCTCCCAATTTGTGTAGGGCTTATTATGCACGCTTAAAAATAATAAAAGCA
GACTTGACCTGATAGTTTGGCTGTGAGCAATTATGTGCTTAGTGCATCTAATCGCTTGAGTTAACGCCGG
CGAAGCGGCGTCGGCTTGAACGAATTTCTAGCTAGACATTATTTGCCGACTACCTTGGTGATCTCGCCTT
TCACGTAGTGGACAAATTCTTCCAACTGATCTGCGCGCGAGGCCAAGCGATCTTCTTCTTGTCCAAGATA
AGCCTGTCTAGCTTCAAGTATGACGGGCTGATACTGGGCCGGCAGGCGCTCCATTGCCCAGTCGGCAGCG
ACATCCTTCGGCGCGATTTTGCCGGTTACTGCGCTGTACCAAATGCGGGACAACGTAAGCACTACATTTC
GCTCATCGCCAGCCCAGTCGGGCGGCGAGTTCCATAGCGTTAAGGTTTCATTTAGCGCCTCAAATAGATC
CTGTTCAGGAACCGGATCAAAGAGTTCCTCCGCCGCTGGACCTACCAAGGCAACGCTATGTTCTCTTGCT
TTTGTCAGCAAGATAGCCAGATCAATGTCGATCGTGGCTGGCTCGAAGATACCTGCAAGAATGTCATTGC
GCTGCCATTCTCCAAATTGCAGTTCGCGCTTAGCTGGATAACGCCACGGAATGATGTCGTCGTGCACAAC
AATGGTGACTTCTACAGCGCGGAGAATCTCGCTCTCTCCAGGGGAAGCCGAAGTTTCCAAAAGGTCGTTG
ATCAAAGCTCGCCGCGTTGTTTCATCAAGCCTTACGGTCACCGTAACCAGCAAATCAATATCACTGTGTG
GCTTCAGGCCGCCATCCACTGCGGAGCCGTACAAATGTACGGCCAGCAACGTCGGTTCGAGATGGCGCTC
GATGACGCCAACTACCTCTGATAGTTGAGTCGATACTTCGGCGATCACCGCTTCCCCCATGATGTTTAAC
TTTGTTTTAGGGCGACTGCCCTGCTGCGTAACATCGTTGCTGCTCCATAACATCAAACATCGACCCACGG
CGTAACGCGCTTGCTGCTTGGATGCCCGAGGCATAGACTGTACCCCAAAAAAACATGTCATAACAAGAAG
CCATGAAAACCGCCACTGCGCCGTTACCACCGCTGCGTTCGGTCAAGGTTCTGGACCAGTTGCGTGACGG
CAGTTACGCTACTTGCATTACAGCTTACGAACCGAACGAGGCTTATGTCCACTGGGTTCGTGCCCGAATT
GATCACAGGCAGCAACGCTCTGTCATCGTTACAATCAACATGCTACCCTCCGCGAGATCATCCGTGTTTC
AAACCCGGCAGCTTAGTTGCCGTTCTTCCGAATAGCATCGGTAACATGAGCAAAGTCTGCCGCCTTACAA
CGGCTCTCCCGCTGACGCCGTCCCGGACTGATGGGCTGCCTGTATCGAGTGGTGATTTTGTGCCGAGCTG
CCGGTCGGGGAGCTGTTGGCTGGCTGGTGGCAGGATATATTGTGGTGTAAACAAATTGACGCTTAGACAA
CTTAATAACACATTGCGGACGTTTTTAATGTACTGAATTAACGCCGAATTGCTCTAGCATTCGCCATTCA
GGCTGCGCAACTGTTGGGAAGGGCGATCGGTGCGGGCCTCTTCGCTATTACGCCAGCTGGCGAAAGGGGG
ATGTGCTGCAAGGCGATTAAGTTGGGTAACGCCAGGGTTTTCCCAGTCACGACGTTGTAAAACGACGGCC
AGTGCCAAGCTAATTCTTCAAGACGTGCTCAAATCACTATTTCCACACCCCTATATTTCTATTGCACTCC
CTTTTAACTGTTTTTTATTACAAAAATGCCCTGGAAAATGCACTCCCTTTTTGTGTTTGTTTTTTTGTGA
AACGATGTTGTCAGGTAATTTATTTGTCAGTCTACTATGGTGGCCCATTATATTAATAGCAACTGTCGGT
CCAATAGACGACGTCGATTTTCTGCATTTGTTTAACCACGTGGATTTTATGACATTTTATATTAGTTAAT
TTGTAAAACCTACCCAATTAAAGACCTCATATGTTCTAAAGACTAATACTTAATGATAACAATTTTCTTT
TAGTGAAGAAAGGGATAATTAGTAAATATGGAACAAGGGCAGAAGATTTATTAAAGCCGCGTAAGAGACA
ACAAGTAGGTACGTGGAGTGTCTTAGGTGACTTACCCACATAACATAAAGTGACATTAACAAACATAGCT
AATGCTCCTATTTGAATAGTGCATATCAGCATACCTTATTACATATAGATAGGAGCAAACTCTAGCTAGA
TTGTTGAGCAGATCTCGGTGACGGGCAGGACCGGACGGGGCGGTACCGGCAGGCTGAAGTCCAGCTGCCA
GAAACCCACGTCATGCCAGTTCCCGTGCTTGAAGCCGGCCGCCCGCAGCATGCCGCGGGGGGCATATCCG
AGCGCCTCGTGCATGCGCACGCTCGGGTCGTTGGGCAGCCCGATGACAGCGACCACGCTCTTGAAGCCCT
GTGCCTCCAGGGACTTCAGCAGGTGGGTGTAGAGCGTGGAGCCCAGTCCCGTCCGCTGGTGGCGGGGGGA
GACGTACACGGTCGACTCGGCCGTCCAGTCGTAGGCGTTGCGTGCCTTCCAGGGGCCCGCGTAGGCGATG
CCGGCGACCTCGCCGTCCACCTCGGCGACGAGCCAGGGATAGCGCTCCCGCAGACGGACGAGGTCGTCCG
TCCACTCCTGCGGTTCCTGCGGCTCGGTACGGAAGTTGACCGTGCTTGTCTCGATGTAGTGGTTGACGAT
GGTGCAGACCGCCGGCATGTCCGCCTCGGTGGCACGGCGGATGTCGGCCGGGCGTCGTTCTGGGCTCATG
GTAGATCCCCCGTTCGTAAATGGTGAAAATTTTCAGAAAATTGCTTTTGCTTTAAAAGAAATGATTTAAA
TTGCTGCAATAGAAGTAGAATGCTTGATTGCTTGAGATTCGTTTGTTTTGTATATGTTGTGTTGAGAATT
AATTCTCGAGGTCCTCTCCAAATGAAATGAACTTCCTTATATAGAGGAAGGGTCTTGCGAAGGATAGTGG
GATTGTGCGTCATCCCTTACGTCAGTGGAGATATCACATCAATCCACTTGCTTTGAAGACGTGGTTGGAA
CGTCTTCTTTTTCCACGATGCTCCTCGTGGGTGGGGGTCCATCTTTGGGACCACTGTCGGCAGAGGCATC
TTCAACGATGGCCTTTCCTTTATCGCAATGATGGCATTTGTAGGAGCCACCTTCCTTTTCCACTATCTTC
ACAATAAAGTGACAGATAGCTGGGCAATGGAATCCGAGGAGGTTTCCGGATATTACCCTTTGTTGAAAAG
TCTCAATTGCCCTTTGGTCTTCTGAGACTGTATCTTTGATATTTTTGGAGTAGACAAGTGTGTCGTGCTC
CACCATGTTGACCGGCATGCAAGCTTGCATGCCTGCAGGTCGACTCTAGAGGATCCCCGGGTACCGAGCT
CGAATTCGTAATCATGTCATAGCTGTTTCCTGTGTGAAATTGTTATCCGCTCACAATTCCACACAACATA
CGAGCCGGAAGCATAAAGTGTAAAGCCTGGGGTGCCTAATGAGTGAGCTAACTCACATTAATTGCGTTGC
GCTCACTGCCCGCTTTCCAGTCGGGAAACCTGTCGTGCCAGCTGCATTAATGAATCGGCCAACGCGCGGG
GAGAGGCGGTTTGCGTATTGGAGCTTGAGCTTGGATCAGATTGTCGTTTCCCGCCTTCAGTTTAAACTAT
CAGTGTTTGACAGGATATATTGGCGGGTAAACCTAAGAGAAAAGAGCGTTTATTAGAATAACGGATATTT
AAAAGGGCGTGAAAAGGTTTATCCGTTCGTCCATTTGTATGTGCATGCCAACCACAGGGTTCCCCTCGGG
ATCAA
Features (pLannotate 1.2.2; 22 found; start..end, strand, type, name):
    226..627     +  CDS            Y4CG_SINFN (fragment): Protein inferred from homology: Swiss-Prot protein existence level 3. From Sinorhizobium fredii (strain NBRC 101917 / NGR234).
   1187..1816    +  CDS            pVS1 StaA: stability protein from the Pseudomonas plasmid pVS1 (Heeb et al., 2000)
   2249..3317    +  CDS            pVS1 RepA (fragment): replication protein from the Pseudomonas plasmid pVS1 (Heeb et al., 2000)
   3383..3577    +  rep_origin     pVS1 oriV: origin of replication for the Pseudomonas plasmid pVS1 (Heeb et al., 2000)
   3780..3819    +  CDS            rop (fragment): Rop protein, which maintains plasmids at low copy number; rop
   3921..4061    +  misc_feature   bom: basis of mobility region from pBR322
   4247..4835    -  rep_origin     ori: high-copy-number ColE1/pMB1/pBR322/pUC origin of replication
   5079..5866    -  CDS            SmR (fragment): aminoglycoside adenylyltransferase (Murphy, 1985); aadA; confers resistance to spectinomycin and streptomycin
   5877..5933    -  CDS            GmR (fragment): gentamycin acetyltransferase; aacC1; confers resistance to gentamycin
   6023..6160    +  CDS            int (fragment): INT2_ECOLX - Protein inferred from homology: Swiss-Prot protein existence level 3. Putative integrase believed to be involved in the insertion of antibiotic resistance genes into plasmids and transposons. From Escherichia coli.
   6398..6422    +  misc_feature   LB T-DNA repeat: left border repeat from nopaline C58 T-DNA
   6500..6654    -  CDS            lacZα (fragment): LacZα fragment of β-galactosidase; lacZ fragment
   7221..7769    -  CDS            bar: PAT_STRHY - Experimental evidence at protein level: Swiss-Prot protein existence level 1. Inactivates phosphinothricin (PPT) by transfer of an acetyl group from acetyl CoA. Can also acetylate demethylphosphinothricin but not PTT or glutamate. This enzyme is an effector of phosphinothricin tripeptide (PTT or bialaphos) resistance. From Streptomyces hygroscopicus. Introduced by genetic manipulation and expressed in glufosinate-tolerant maize by Dekalb Genetics.
   7844..7880    -  ncRNA          PK1-TEV CVMV: Accession: RF01102 - 5'-leader pseudoknot of TEV/CVMV
   7921..8265    -  promoter       CaMV 35S promoter: strong constitutive promoter from cauliflower mosaic virus
   7922..7968    -  promoter       minimal CaMV 35S promoter: minimal 35S promoter from cauliflower mosaic virus
   8351..8407    -  misc_feature   MCS: pUC18/19 multiple cloning site
   8440..8456    -  protein_bind   lac operator: The lac repressor binds to the lac operator to inhibit transcription in E. coli. This inhibition can be relieved by adding lactose or isopropyl-β-D-thiogalactopyranoside (IPTG). lac repressor encoded by lacI
   8464..8494    -  promoter       lac promoter: promoter for the E. coli lac operon
   8509..8530    -  protein_bind   CAP binding site: CAP binding activates transcription in the presence of cAMP. E. coli catabolite activator protein
   8543..8631    -  CDS            lacI (fragment): lac repressor; lacI; The lac repressor binds to the lac operator to inhibit transcription in E. coli. This inhibition can be relieved by adding lactose or isopropyl-β-D-thiogalactopyranoside (IPTG).
   8688..8712    +  misc_feature   RB T-DNA repeat: right border repeat from nopaline C58 T-DNA
