[The description below was written by a language model from this plasmid's Addgene catalogue record and pLannotate feature annotations shown in this document.]
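Description:
pZY101, also known as pTF101, is a binary plant transformation vector built on the pPZP201 backbone and intended for Agrobacterium-mediated delivery of T-DNA into plants; the associated work concerns glufosinate selection in soybean transformation. It carries two replication systems: a ColE1/pBR322-type origin for high-copy propagation in E. coli, and the pVS1 oriV with its RepA replication and StaA stability genes for maintenance in Agrobacterium tumefaciens. A pBR322 bom site allows the plasmid to be mobilised into Agrobacterium by triparental mating. Bacterial selection relies on the aadA (SmR) gene, which confers resistance to both spectinomycin and streptomycin. Short annotated fragments of gentamicin resistance, integrase, rop and lacI sequences appear to be remnants of the vector's construction rather than functional genes.

Between the nopaline-type left and right T-DNA border repeats lies the plant selectable marker, the bar gene encoding phosphinothricin acetyltransferase, which detoxifies glufosinate (Basta, bialaphos). It is driven by a CaMV 35S promoter, described by the depositor as a doubled version, with an annotated tobacco etch virus-type 5' leader element between promoter and coding sequence. No terminator is annotated in the feature table. A pUC18/19-style multiple cloning site, flanked by lac promoter and lacZα remnants, sits next to the 35S promoter toward the right border. Because that promoter serves only bar, users must insert a complete expression cassette with its own promoter, coding sequence and terminator, oriented so its promoter adjoins the bar promoter to limit read-through. The record also mentions hairpin RNA cassettes and seed-specific silencing, but no such element appears in the annotated features, which are consistent with an empty general-purpose vector.
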