Addgene plasmid #73932: pZY101
Purpose: This binary vector, also named PTF101, is used as a standard plant transformation vector. For more information, please see http://plantsci.missouri.edu/muptcf/pzy101.html
Depositing lab: Zhanyuan Zhang. Depositing organization: University of Missouri at Columbia. Publication: Refined glufosinate selection in Agrobacterium-mediated transformation of soybean [Glycine max (L.) Merrill]. Zeng P, Vadnais DA, Zhang Z, Polacco JC. Plant Cell Rep. 2004 Feb;22(7):478-82. Epub 2003 Sep 30. 10.1007/s00299-003-0712-8 PubMed 15034747.
Backbone
  Vector backbone: pPZP201
  Backbone size w/o insert (bp): 7132
  Total vector size (bp): 8838
  Modifications to backbone: bar gene and hpRNA expression cassettes were inserted.
  Vector type: Plant Expression
  Selectable markers: Basta ; bar
Growth in bacteria
  Bacterial resistance: Spectinomycin, 50 μg/mL
  Growth temperature: 37°C
  Growth strain: DH5alpha
  Growth instructions: Growth condition for Agrobacterium carrying this plasmid is at 28 C. SmR gene confers resistance to spectinomycin and streptomycin in bacteria
  Copy number: High Copy
Gene/Insert
  Gene/Insert name: bar (alt name: PAT)
  Species: Synthetic
  Insert size (bp): 567
  Promoter: 35S
  Cloning method: Restriction Enzyme; 5′ cloning site Xho (not destroyed); 3′ cloning site Hind III (not destroyed)
  Sequencing primers: 5′ GAAACCTCCTCGGATTCCAT; 3′ CAGCAGGTGGGTGTAGAGCGT
Terms and licenses: Academic/Nonprofit Terms; Industry Terms: Not Available to Industry
Depositor comments: This vector is suitable hpRNA-mediated gene silencing in tissue (seed) specific manner. Please see the Plant Transformation Core Facility website for more information on using this plasmid: http://plantsci.missouri.edu/muptcf/pzy101.html The vector has following features: 1. It has two replicate origins that allow to replicate in both E. coli and Agrobacterium tumefaciens cells (at higher copy numbers). 2. It also has bom site that allows you to use tri-parental mating to mobilize the vector to Agrobacterium cells. 3. The aadA locus confers Spectinomycin (100 mg/L) or streptomycin (100 mg/L) resistance and thus enable to use either or both of these two antibiotics for the vector selection. 4. The multiple cloning site (MCS) adjacent to the double CaMV35S promoter will allow you to insert your cassette. This CaMV35S promoter is used to drive the bar ORF and, therefore, is not used in front to drive your gene of interest. You need to assemble your own expression cassette including promoter, gene coding sequence, and terminator, and then insert to anywhere between Hind III and EcoR I within the MCS. Special notes: 1. Insert your gene expression cassette in such a way that your promoter is adjacent to the promoter driving the bar gene selectable marker. This is to prevent transcription read-through from your gene expression cassette. 2. In order to use the EcoR I site within the MCS, a minimal ratio of this enzyme versus DNA is recommended to avoid star activity. When HindIII and EcoRI are in combined use, even less of each enzyme is required, and reaction should be conducted in a large volume to avoid excessive enzymatic activity.
How to cite: pZY101 was a gift from Zhanyuan Zhang (Addgene plasmid # 73932 ; http://n2t.net/addgene:73932 ; RRID:Addgene_73932)
