>Addgene plasmid #73932 | pZY101 | addgene partial sequence | sequence record 139927 | M13-F20 5'-TGTAAAACGACGGCCAGT-3'
CACCCCTATATTTCTATTGCACTCCCTTTTAACTGTTTTTTATTACAAAAATGCCCTGGAAAATGCACTC
CCTTTTTGTGTTTGTTTTTTTGTGAAACGATGTTGTCAGGTAATTTATTTGTCAGTCTACTATGGTGGCC
CATTATATTAATAGCAACTGTCGGTCCAATAGACGACGTCGATTTTCTGCATTTGTTTAACCACGTGGAT
TTTATGACATTTTATATTAGTTAATTTGTAAAACCTACCCAATTAAAGACCTCATATGTTCTAAAGACTA
ATACTTAATGATAACAATTTTCTTTTAGTGAAGAAAGGGATAATTAGTAAATATGGAACAAGGGCAGAAG
ATTTATTAAAGCCGCGTAAGAGACAACAAGTAGGTACGTGGAGTGTCTTAGGTGACTTACCCACATAACA
TAAAGTGACATTAACAAACATAGCTAATGCTCCTATTTGAATAGTGCATATCAGCATACCTTATTACATA
TAGATAGGAGCAAACTCTAGCTAGATTGTTGAGCAGATCTCGGTGACGGGCAGGACCGGACGGGGCGGTA
CCGGCAGGCTGAAGTCCAGCTGCCAGAAACCCACGTCATGCCAGTTCCCGTGCTTGAAGCCGGCCGCCCG
CAGCATGCCGCGGGGGGCATATCCGAGCGCCTCGTGCATGCGCACGCTCGGGTCGTTGGGCAGCCCGATG
ACAGCGACCACGCTCTTGAAGCCCTGTGCCTCCAGG
