>Addgene plasmid #73932 | pZY101 | addgene partial sequence | sequence record 139977 | M13-Rev 5'-CAGGAAACAGCTATGACC-3'
ACCAAAGGGCAATTGAGACTTTTCAACAAAGGGTAATATCCGGAAACCTCCTCGGATTCCATTGCCCAGC
TATCTGTCACTTTATTGTGAAGATAGTGGAAAAGGAAGGTGGCTCCTACAAATGCCATCATTGCGATAAA
GGAAAGGCCATCGTTGAAGATGCCTCTGCCGACAGTGGTCCCAAAGATGGACCCCCACCCACGAGGAGCA
TCGTGGAAAAAGAAGACGTTCCAACCACGTCTTCAAAGCAAGTGGATTGATGTGATATCTCCACTGACGT
AAGGGATGACGCACAATCCCACTATCCTTCGCAAGACCCTTCCTCTATATAAGGAAGTTCATTTCATTTG
GAGAGGACCTC
