>Addgene plasmid #73932 | pZY101 | addgene partial sequence | sequence record 140647 | RB-F1 5'-ggataaaccttttcacgccc-3'
GTTTACCCGCCAATATATCCTGTCAAACACTGATAGTTTAAACTGAAGGCGGGAAACGACAATCTGATCC
AAGCTCAAGCTCCAATACGCAAACCGCCTCTCCCCGCGCGTTGGCCGATTCATTAATGCAGCTGGCACGA
CAGGTTTCCCGACTGGAAAGCGGGCAGTGAGCGCAACGCAATTAATGTGAGTTAGCTCACTCATTAGGCA
CCCCAGGCTTTACACTTTATGCTTCCGGCTCGTATGTTGTGTGGAATTGTGAGCGGATAACAATTTCACA
CAGGAAACAGCTATGACATGATTACGAATTCGAGCTCGGTACCCGGGGATCCTCTAGAGTCGACCTGCAG
GCATGCAAGCTTGCATGCCGGTCAACATGGTGGAGCACGACACACTTGTCTACTCCAAAAATATCAAAGA
TACAGTCTCAGAAGACCAAAGGGCAATTGAGACTTTTCAACAAAGGGTAATATCCGGAAACCTCCTCGGA
TTCCATTGCCCAGCTATCTGTCACTTTATTGTGAAGATAGTGGAAAAGGAAGGTGGCTCCTACAAATGCC
ATCATTGCGATAAAGGAAAGGCCATCGTTGAAGATGCCTCTGCCGACAGTGGTCCCAAAGATGGACCCCC
ACCCACGAGGAGCATCGTGGAAAAAGAAGACGTTCCAACCACGTCTTCAAAGCAAGTGGATTGATGTGAT
ATCTCCACTGACGTAAGGGATGACGCACAATCCCACTATCCTTCGCAAGACCCTTCCTCTATATAAGGAA
GTTCATTTCATTTGGAGAG
